Addgene plasmid #85718: pGCS-N1(6xMYC)
Purpose: (Empty Backbone) Gateway destination vector
Depositing lab: Hai-Ning Du. Depositing organization: Wuhan University. Publication: Construction of a series of pCS2+ backbone-based Gateway vectors for overexpressing various tagged proteins in vertebrates. Wang HY, Li Y, Xue T, Cheng N, Du HN. Acta Biochim Biophys Sin (Shanghai). 2016 Oct 26. 10.1093/abbs/gmw107 PubMed 27797719.
Backbone
  Vector backbone: pCS2+ F/A
  Vector type: mammalian/avian/xenopus/zebrafish
  Tag / fusion protein: 6xMYC (N terminal on backbone)
Growth in bacteria
  Bacterial resistance: Chloramphenicol and Ampicillin, 25 & 100 μg/mL
  Growth temperature: 37°C
  Growth strain: ccdB Survival
  Copy number: High Copy
Gene/Insert
  Gene/Insert name: None
  Tag / fusion protein: 6xMYC (N terminal on backbone)
Terms and licenses: Academic/Nonprofit Terms; Industry Terms: Not Available to Industry
How to cite: pGCS-N1(6xMYC) was a gift from Hai-Ning Du (Addgene plasmid # 85718 ; http://n2t.net/addgene:85718 ; RRID:Addgene_85718)
