[The description below was written by a language model from this plasmid's Addgene catalogue record and pLannotate feature annotations shown in this document.]
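Description:
pGCS-N1(6xMYC) is an empty Gateway destination vector built on the pCS2+ F/A backbone and intended for overexpressing N-terminally Myc-tagged proteins in vertebrate systems; the record lists mammalian, avian, Xenopus and zebrafish as target hosts. It is about 6.1 kb and replicates in E. coli from a high-copy ColE1/pUC-type origin, with an f1 origin also present. Selection uses ampicillin (β-lactamase on the backbone) together with chloramphenicol (the CmR gene inside the Gateway cassette). Because the cassette carries the ccdB toxin gene, the unrecombined plasmid has to be maintained in a ccdB-tolerant strain.

The expression unit is driven by the simian cytomegalovirus IE94 enhancer/promoter, followed by an SP6 promoter, six tandem copies of the Myc epitope, and then the attR1–CmR–ccdB–attR2 cassette, with an SV40 polyadenylation signal downstream. In an LR recombination with an entry clone, the segment between the attR sites is replaced by the gene of interest. This removes ccdB and CmR, so correct recombinants can grow in standard strains under ampicillin selection. The open reading frame is placed downstream of the 6xMYC tag to produce an N-terminal fusion, provided the reading frame is preserved across the recombination site. The CMV IE94 promoter supports expression from transfected or injected DNA. The SP6 promoter allows in vitro transcription of sense mRNA, which is the usual route for embryo microinjection with pCS2-type vectors. T7 (partial) and T3 promoters lie in the antisense orientation on the far side of the cassette. No insert is present. The Myc tag allows detection or immunoprecipitation of the expressed fusion protein.
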