Features (pLannotate 1.2.2; 27 found; start..end, strand, type, name):
     35..53      +  promoter       SP6 promoter: promoter for bacteriophage SP6 RNA polymerase
    103..132     +  CDS            Myc: Myc (human c-Myc proto-oncogene) epitope tag
    142..171     +  CDS            Myc: Myc (human c-Myc proto-oncogene) epitope tag
    181..210     +  CDS            Myc: Myc (human c-Myc proto-oncogene) epitope tag
    220..249     +  CDS            Myc: Myc (human c-Myc proto-oncogene) epitope tag
    259..288     +  CDS            Myc: Myc (human c-Myc proto-oncogene) epitope tag
    322..351     +  CDS            Myc: Myc (human c-Myc proto-oncogene) epitope tag
    367..491     +  protein_bind   attR1: mutant version of attR; recombination site for the Gateway® LR reaction LR Clonase™
    528..558     +  promoter       lac UV5 promoter: E. coli lac promoter with an "up" mutation
    582..611     +  promoter       cat promoter (fragment): promoter of the E. coli cat gene encoding chloramphenicol acetyltransferase
    612..1271    +  CDS            CmR: chloramphenicol acetyltransferase; cat; confers resistance to chloramphenicol
   1450..1608    +  CDS            ccdA (fragment): CCDA_ECO57 - Also known as H, letA. Experimental evidence at protein level: Swiss-Prot protein existence level 1. Antitoxin component of a type II toxin-antitoxin (TA) system which inhibits the post-segregational killing (PSK) of plasmid-free cells, also referred to as a plasmid addiction system. Binds to and blocks the activity of CcdB; will also remove bound CcdB protein from the CcdB-GyrA complex by forming a CcdA-CcdB complex, a process termed rejuvenation. Functions as a transcriptional corepressor for the ccdAB operon, repression also requires CcdB (By similarity). From Escherichia coli
   1613..1915    +  CDS            ccdB: CCDB_ECOLI - Also known as G, letB, letD. Experimental evidence at protein level: Swiss-Prot protein existence level 1. Toxic component of a type II toxin-antitoxin (TA) system, functioning in plasmid maintainence. Responsible for the post- segregational killing (PSK) of plasmid-free cells, also referred to as a plasmid addiction system. Half-life of over 2 hours. Cell killing by CcdB is accompanied by filamentation, defects in chromosome and plasmid segregation, defects in cell division, formation of anucleate cells, decreased DNA synthesis and plasmid loss. Interferes with the activity of DN
   1959..2083    -  protein_bind   attR2: mutant version of attR; recombination site for the Gateway® LR reaction LR Clonase™
   2091..2108    -  promoter       T7 promoter (fragment): promoter for bacteriophage T7 RNA polymerase
   2113..2247    -  polyA_signal   SV40 poly(A) signal: SV40 polyadenylation signal
   2360..2378    -  promoter       T3 promoter: promoter for bacteriophage T3 RNA polymerase
   2423..2439    -  protein_bind   lac operator: The lac repressor binds to the lac operator to inhibit transcription in E. coli. This inhibition can be relieved by adding lactose or isopropyl-β-D-thiogalactopyranoside (IPTG). lac repressor encoded by lacI
   2447..2477    -  promoter       lac promoter: promoter for the E. coli lac operon
   2492..2513    -  protein_bind   CAP binding site: CAP binding activates transcription in the presence of cAMP. E. coli catabolite activator protein
   2526..2618    -  CDS            lacI (fragment): lac repressor; lacI; The lac repressor binds to the lac operator to inhibit transcription in E. coli. This inhibition can be relieved by adding lactose or isopropyl-β-D-thiogalactopyranoside (IPTG).
   2801..3389    -  rep_origin     ori: high-copy-number ColE1/pMB1/pBR322/pUC origin of replication
   3560..4420    -  CDS            AmpR: β-lactamase; bla; confers resistance to ampicillin, carbenicillin, and related antibiotics
   4421..4525    -  promoter       AmpR promoter: bla
   4578..5006    -  rep_origin     f1 ori (sequence partly withheld): f1 bacteriophage origin of replication; arrow indicates direction of (+) strand synthesis
   5011..5077    -  CDS            lacZα (fragment): LacZα fragment of β-galactosidase; lacZ fragment
   5084..6061    +  promoter       CMV IE94 promoter: enhancer/promoter region of simian cytomegalovirus major immediate early transcription unit IE94
>Addgene plasmid #85718 | pGCS-N1(6xMYC) | addgene full sequence | sequence record 169827 | Addgene NGS Result
CGCCATTCTGCCTGGGGACGTCGGAGCAAGCTTGATTTAGGTGACACTATAGAATACAAGCTACTTGTTC
TTTTTGCAGGATCCCATCGATTTAAAGCTATGGAGCAAAAGCTCATTTCTGAAGAGGACTTGAATGAAAT
GGAGCAAAAGCTCATTTCTGAAGAGGACTTGAATGAAATGGAGCAAAAGCTCATTTCTGAAGAGGACTTG
AATGAAATGGAGCAAAAGCTCATTTCTGAAGAGGACTTGAATGAAATGGAGCAAAAGCTCATTTCTGAAG
AGGACTTGAATGAAATGGAGAGCTTGGGCGACCTCACCATGGAGCAAAAGCTCATTTCTGAAGAGGACTT
GAATTCAGGCCGGCCAACAAGTTTGTACAAAAAAGCTGAACGAGAAACGTAAAATGATATAAATATCAAT
ATATTAAATTAGATTTTGCATAAAAAACAGACTACATAATACTGTAAAACACAACATATCCAGTCACTAT
GGCGGCCCCTCGAGGGGCCGCATTAGGCACCCCAGGCTTTACACTTTATGCTTCCGGCTCGTATAATGTG
TGGATTTTGAGTTAGGATCCGTCGAGATTTTCAGGAGCTAAGGAAGCTAAAATGGAGAAAAAAATCACTG
GATATACCACCGTTGATATATCCCAATGGCATCGTAAAGAACATTTTGAGGCATTTCAGTCAGTTGCTCA
ATGTACCTATAACCAGACCGTTCAGCTGGATATTACGGCCTTTTTAAAGACCGTAAAGAAAAATAAGCAC
AAGTTTTATCCGGCCTTTATTCACATTCTTGCCCGCCTGATGAATGCTCATCCGGAATTCCGTATGGCAA
TGAAAGACGGTGAGCTGGTGATATGGGATAGTGTTCACCCTTGTTACACCGTTTTCCATGAGCAAACTGA
AACGTTTTCATCGCTCTGGAGTGAATACCACGACGATTTCCGGCAGTTTCTACACATATATTCGCAAGAT
GTGGCGTGTTACGGTGAAAACCTGGCCTATTTCCCTAAAGGGTTTATTGAGAATATGTTTTTCGTCTCAG
CCAATCCCTGGGTGAGTTTCACCAGTTTTGATTTAAACGTGGCCAATATGGACAACTTCTTCGCCCCCGT
TTTCACCATGGGCAAATATTATACGCAAGGCGACAAGGTGCTGATGCCGCTGGCGATTCAGGTTCATCAT
GCCGTTTGTGATGGCTTCCATGTCGGCAGAATGCTTAATGAATTACAACAGTACTGCGATGAGTGGCAGG
GCGGGGCGTAAACGCGTGGATCCGGCTTACTAAAAGCCAGATAACAGTATGCGTATTTGCGCGCTGATTT
TTGCGGTATAAGAATATATACTGATATGTATACCCGAAGTATGTCAAAAAGAGGTATGCTATGAAGCAGC
GTATTACAGTGACAGTTGACAGCGACAGCTATCAGTTGCTCAAGGCATATATGATGTCAATATCTCCGGT
CTGGTAAGCACAACCATGCAGAATGAAGCCCGTCGTCTGCGTGCCGAACGCTGGAAAGCGGAAAATCAGG
AAGGGATGGCTGAGGTCGCCCGGTTTATTGAAATGAACGGCTCTTTTGCTGACGAGAACAGGGGCTGGTG
AAATGCAGTTTAAGGTTTACACCTATAAAAGAGAGAGCCGTTATCGTCTGTTTGTGGATGTACAGAGTGA
TATTATTGACACGCCCGGGCGACGGATGGTGATCCCCCTGGCCAGTGCACGTCTGCTGTCAGATAAAGTC
TCCCGTGAACTTTACCCGGTGGTGCATATCGGGGATGAAAGCTGGCGCATGATGACCACCGATATGGCCA
GTGTGCCGGTCTCCGTTATCGGGGAAGAAGTGGCTGATCTCAGCCACCGCGAAAATGACATCAAAAACGC
CATTAACCTGATGTTCTGGGGAATATAAATGTCAGGCTCCCTTATACACAGCCAGTCTGCAGGTCGACCA
TAGTGACTGGATATGTTGTGTTTTACAGTATTATGTAGTCTGTTTTTTATGCAAAATCTAATTTAATATA
TTGATATTTATATCATTTTACGTTTCTCGTTCAGCTTTCTTGTACAAAGTGGTTCTAGAACTATAGTGAG
TCGTATTACGTAGATCCAGACATGATAAGATACATTGATGAGTTTGGACAAACCACAACTAGAATGCAGT
GAAAAAAATGCTTTATTTGTGAAATTTGTGATGCTATTGCTTTATTTGTAACCATTATAAGCTGCAATAA
ACAAGTTAACAACAACAATTGCATTCATTTTATGTTTCAGGTTCAGGGGGAGGTGTGGGAGGTTTTTTAA
TTCGCGGCCGCGGCGCCAATGCATTGGGCCCGGTACCCAGCTTTTGTTCCCTTTAGTGAGGGTTAATTGC
GCGCTTGGCGTAATCATGGTCATAGCTGTTTCCTGTGTGAAATTGTTATCCGCTCACAATTCCACACAAC
ATACGAGCCGGGAGCATAAAGTGTAAAGCCTGGGGTGCCTAATGAGTGAGCTAACTCACATTAATTGCGT
TGCGCTCACTGCCCGCTTTCCAGTCGGGAAACCTGTCGTGCCAGCTGCATTAATGAATCGGCCAACGCGC
GGGGAGAGGCGGTTTGCGTATTGGGCGCTCTTCCGCTTCCTCGCTCACTGACTCGCTGCGCTCGGTCGTT
CGGCTGCGGCGAGCGGTATCAGCTCACTCAAAGGCGGTAATACGGTTATCCACAGAATCAGGGGATAACG
CAGGAAAGAACATGTGAGCAAAAGGCCAGCAAAAGGCCAGGAACCGTAAAAAGGCCGCGTTGCTGGCGTT
TTTCCATAGGCTCCGCCCCCCTGACGAGCATCACAAAAATCGACGCTCAAGTCAGAGGTGGCGAAACCCG
ACAGGACTATAAAGATACCAGGCGTTTCCCCCTGGAAGCTCCCTCGTGCGCTCTCCTGTTCCGACCCTGC
CGCTTACCGGATACCTGTCCGCCTTTCTCCCTTCGGGAAGCGTGGCGCTTTCTCATAGCTCACGCTGTAG
GTATCTCAGTTCGGTGTAGGTCGTTCGCTCCAAGCTGGGCTGTGTGCACGAACCCCCCGTTCAGCCCGAC
CGCTGCGCCTTATCCGGTAACTATCGTCTTGAGTCCAACCCGGTAAGACACGACTTATCGCCACTGGCAG
CAGCCACTGGTAACAGGATTAGCAGAGCGAGGTATGTAGGCGGTGCTACAGAGTTCTTGAAGTGGTGGCC
TAACTACGGCTACACTAGAAGAACAGTATTTGGTATCTGCGCTCTGCTGAAGCCAGTTACCTTCGGAAAA
AGAGTTGGTAGCTCTTGATCCGGCAAACAAACCACCGCTGGTAGCGGTGGTTTTTTTGTTTGCAAGCAGC
AGATTACGCGCAGAAAAAAAGGATCTCAAGAAGATCCTTTGATCTTTTCTACGGGGTCTGACGCTCAGTG
GAACGAAAACTCACGTTAAGGGATTTTGGTCATGAGATTATCAAAAAGGATCTTCACCTAGATCCTTTTA
AATTAAAAATGAAGTTTTAAATCAATCTAAAGTATATATGAGTAAACTTGGTCTGACAGTTACCAATGCT
TAATCAGTGAGGCACCTATCTCAGCGATCTGTCTATTTCGTTCATCCATAGTTGCCTGACTCCCCGTCGT
GTAGATAACTACGATACGGGAGGGCTTACCATCTGGCCCCAGTGCTGCAATGATACCGCGAGACCCACGC
TCACCGGCTCCAGATTTATCAGCAATAAACCAGCCAGCCGGAAGGGCCGAGCGCAGAAGTGGTCCTGCAA
CTTTATCCGCCTCCATCCAGTCTATTAATTGTTGCCGGGAAGCTAGAGTAAGTAGTTCGCCAGTTAATAG
TTTGCGCAACGTTGTTGCCATTGCTACAGGCATCGTGGTGTCACGCTCGTCGTTTGGTATGGCTTCATTC
AGCTCCGGTTCCCAACGATCAAGGCGAGTTACATGATCCCCCATGTTGTGCAAAAAAGCGGTTAGCTCCT
TCGGTCCTCCGATCGTTGTCAGAAGTAAGTTGGCCGCAGTGTTATCACTCATGGTTATGGCAGCACTGCA
TAATTCTCTTACTGTCATGCCATCCGTAAGATGCTTTTCTGTGACTGGTGAGTACTCAACCAAGTCATTC
TGAGAATAGTGTATGCGGCGACCGAGTTGCTCTTGCCCGGCGTCAATACGGGATAATACCGCGCCACATA
GCAGAACTTTAAAAGTGCTCATCATTGGAAAACGTTCTTCGGGGCGAAAACTCTCAAGGATCTTACCGCT
GTTGAGATCCAGTTCGATGTAACCCACTCGTGCACCCAACTGATCTTCAGCATCTTTTACTTTCACCAGC
GTTTCTGGGTGAGCAAAAACAGGAAGGCAAAATGCCGCAAAAAAGGGAATAAGGGCGACACGGAAATGTT
GAATACTCATACTCTTCCTTTTTCAATATTATTGAAGCATTTATCAGGGTTATTGTCTCATGAGCGGATA
CATATTTGAATGTATTTAGAAAAATAAACAAATAGGGGTTCCGCGCACATTTCCCCGAAAAGTGCCACCT
AAATTGTAAGCGTTAATATTTTGTTAAAATTCGCGTTAAATTTTTGTTAAATCAGCTCATTTTTTAACCA
ATAGGCCGAAATCGGCAAAATCCCTTATAAATCAAAAGAATAGACCGAGATAGGGT
[37 nt withheld, positions 4677-4713]
AAAGAACGTGGACTCCAACGTCAAAGG
[49 nt withheld, positions 4741-4789]
T
[91 nt withheld, positions 4791-4881]
G
[124 nt withheld, positions 4883-5006]
CCCATTCGCCATTCAGGCTGCGCAACTGTTGGGAAGGGCGATCGGTGCGGGCCTCTTCGCTATTACGCCA
GTCGACCGCCAATTCAATATGGCGTATATGGACTCATGCCAATTCAATATGGTGGATCTGGACCTGTGCC
AATTCAATATGGCGTATATGGACTCGTGCCAATTCAATATGGTGGATCTGGACCCCAGCCAATTCAATAT
GGCGGACTTGGCACCATGCCAATTCAATATGGCGGACCTGGCACTGTGCCAACTGGGGAGGGGTCTACTT
GGCACGGTGCCAAGTTTGAGGAGGGGTCTTGGCCCTGTGCCAAGTCCGCCATATTGAATTGGCATGGTGC
CAATAATGGCGGCCATATTGGCTATATGCCAGGATCAATATATAGGCAATATCCAATATGGCCCTATGCC
AATATGGCTATTGGCCAGGTTCAATACTATGTATTGGCCCTATGCCATATAGTATTCCATATATGGGTTT
TCCTATTGACGTAGATAGCCCCTCCCAATGGGCGGTCCCATATACCATATATGGGGCTTCCTAATACCGC
CCATAGCCACTCCCCCATTGACGTCAATGGTCTCTATATATGGTCTTTCCTATTGACGTCATATGGGCGG
TCCTATTGACGTATATGGCGCCTCCCCCATTGACGTCAATTACGGTAAATGGCCCGCCTGGCTCAATGCC
CATTGACGTCAATAGGACCACCCACCATTGACGTCAATGGGATGGCTCATTGCCCATTCATATCCGTTCT
CACGCCCCCTATTGACGTCAATGACGGTAAATGGCCCACTTGGCAGTACATCAATATCTATTAATAGTAA
CTTGGCAAGTACATTACTATTGGAAGTACGCCAGGGTACATTGGCAGTACTCCCATTGACGTCAATGGCG
GTAAATGGCCCGCGATGGCTGCCAAGTACATCCCCATTGACGTCAATGGGGAGGGGCAATGACGCAAATG
GGCGTTCCATTGACGTAAATGGGCGGTAGGCGTGCCTAATGGGAGGTCTATATAAGCAATGCTCGTTTAG
GGAAC
